Addgene plasmid #143081: TFORF0929
Purpose: Lentiviral vector for overexpressing transcription factor ORFs with unique 24-bp barcodes. Barcodes facilitate identification of transcription factors in pooled screens.
Depositing lab: Feng Zhang. Depositing organization: Broad Institute. Publication: A transcription factor atlas of directed differentiation. Joung J, Ma S, Tay T, Geiger-Schuller KR, Kirchgatterer PC, Verdine VK, Guo B, Arias-Garcia MA, Allen WE, Singh A, Kuksenko O, Abudayyeh OO, Gootenberg JS, Fu Z, Macrae RK, Buenrostro JD, Regev A, Zhang F. Cell. 2023 Jan 5;186(1):209-229.e26. doi: 10.1016/j.cell.2022.11.026. PubMed 36608654.
Backbone
  Vector backbone: pLX_TRC317
  Backbone manufacturer: Broad Institute Genetic Perturbation Platform
  Backbone size w/o insert (bp): 8264
  Vector type: Mammalian Expression, Lentiviral
  Selectable markers: Puromycin
Growth in bacteria
  Bacterial resistance: Ampicillin, 100 μg/mL
  Growth temperature: 37°C
  Growth strain: NEB Stable
  Copy number: High Copy
Gene/Insert
  Gene/Insert name: ATOH8
  Species: H. sapiens (human)
  Insert size (bp): 1067
  Entrez Gene: ATOH8 (a.k.a. HATH6, bHLHa21)
  Promoter: EF1a
  Cloning method: Unknown
  Sequencing primers: 5′ GGGTGGAGACTGAAGTTAGGCCAG; 3′ CACATAGCGTAAAAGGAGCAACATAG
Terms and licenses: Academic/Nonprofit Terms; Industry Terms: Not Available to Industry
Depositor comments: NM_032827,ENST00000306279 . The transcription factor ORF portion of this plasmid was synthesized by Genewiz. Please test multiple small colonies in case of plasmid recombination. To make this collection available in a timely manner, a portion of this collection was not fully sequenced by Addgene. If an Addgene verified full plasmid sequence is not available, please contact us prior to placing an order to request the full sequence.
How to cite: TFORF0929 was a gift from Feng Zhang (Addgene plasmid # 143081 ; http://n2t.net/addgene:143081 ; RRID:Addgene_143081)
