[The description below was written by a language model from this plasmid's Addgene catalogue record and pLannotate feature annotations shown in this document.]
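Description:
TFORF0929 is a lentiviral mammalian expression plasmid built on the pLX_TRC317 backbone and carrying the human transcription factor ATOH8 (also known as HATH6 or bHLHa21), a basic helix-loop-helix protein that binds E-box motifs. It belongs to a barcoded transcription factor ORF collection in which each ORF is paired with a unique 24-bp barcode, so that the factor delivered to a cell can be identified in pooled overexpression screens. The barcode is not annotated in the feature table. In bacteria the plasmid is maintained through a high-copy ColE1/pUC-type origin and selected with ampicillin via β-lactamase. An f1 origin and remnants of a lac/lacZα cloning region flanked by T3 and T7 promoters are also present in the backbone.

The viral portion has a third-generation, self-inactivating layout. An RSV promoter drives a truncated HIV-1 5' LTR, followed by the Ψ packaging signal with a gag fragment, the Rev response element for Rev-dependent nuclear export of the genomic RNA, and a cPPT/CTS. The 3' LTR is deleted in U3, and an SV40 polyadenylation signal lies downstream of it. Within the transferred region, an SV40 early promoter drives puromycin N-acetyltransferase for selection of transduced mammalian cells. A separate, strong constitutive EF-1α promoter drives the ATOH8 coding sequence, and a WPRE downstream enhances transcript stability and expression. The short U6 promoter, small t antigen and second cPPT fragments are probably incidental partial matches from automated annotation rather than functional elements. The depositor notes that the ORF was synthesized and that the plasmid can recombine in bacteria. The construct is used to produce lentivirus for stable ATOH8 overexpression, for example in directed differentiation screens.
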