Features (pLannotate 1.2.2; 31 found; start..end, strand, type, name):
      5..231     +  promoter       RSV promoter: Rous sarcoma virus enhancer/promoter
    232..412     +  LTR            5' LTR (truncated): truncated 5' long terminal repeat (LTR) from HIV-1
    459..584     +  misc_feature   HIV-1 Ψ: packaging signal of human immunodeficiency virus type 1
    568..931     +  CDS            HIV-1 gag (fragment): gag protein from human immunodeficiency virus 1; gag
   1077..1310    +  misc_feature   RRE: The Rev response element (RRE) of HIV-1 allows for Rev-dependent mRNA export from the nucleus to the cytoplasm.
   1687..1713    +  CDS            Rev (fragment): human immunodeficiency virus 1 (HIV-1) Rev protein; rev; enhances nuclear export of unspliced and incompletely spliced viral mRNAs
   1720..1743    +  promoter       SV40 promoter (fragment): SV40 early promoter
   1744..1815    +  promoter       SV40 promoter (fragment): SV40 enhancer and early promoter
   1839..1974    +  rep_origin     SV40 ori: SV40 origin of replication
   2020..2616    +  CDS            PuroR (fragment): puromycin N-acetyltransferase; pac from Streptomyces; confers resistance to puromycin
   2665..2782    +  misc_feature   cPPT/CTS: central polypurine tract and central termination sequence of HIV-1
   2847..2913    +  CDS            small t antigen (fragment): SV40 (simian virus 40) small t antigen
   2920..4098    +  promoter       EF-1α promoter: strong constitutive promoter for human elongation factor EF-1α
   4115..5077    +  CDS            ATOH8: ATOH8_HUMAN - Also known as ATH6, BHLHA21. Experimental evidence at protein level: Swiss-Prot protein existence level 1. Transcription factor that binds a palindromic (canonical) core consensus DNA sequence 5'-CANNTG- 3' known as an E-box element, possibly as a heterodimer with other bHLH proteins (PubMed:24236640). Regulates endothelial cell proliferation, migration and tube-like structures formation (PubMed:24463812). Modulates endothelial cell differentiation through NOS3 (PubMed:24463812). May be implicated in specification and differentiation of neuronal cell lineages in the brain (By sim
   5093..5146    +  promoter       U6 promoter (fragment): RNA polymerase III promoter for human U6 snRNA
   5188..5776    +  misc_feature   WPRE: woodchuck hepatitis virus posttranscriptional regulatory element
   5827..5846    +  misc_feature   cPPT/CTS (fragment): central polypurine tract and central termination sequence of HIV-1
   5848..6081    +  LTR            3' LTR (ΔU3): self-inactivating 3' long terminal repeat (LTR) from HIV-1
   6159..6280    +  polyA_signal   SV40 poly(A) signal: SV40 polyadenylation signal
   6320..6455    +  rep_origin     SV40 ori: SV40 origin of replication
   6476..6494    -  promoter       T7 promoter: promoter for bacteriophage T7 RNA polymerase
   6502..6657    +  CDS            lacZα (fragment): LacZα fragment of β-galactosidase; lacZ fragment
   6662..7090    +  rep_origin     f1 ori (sequence partly withheld): f1 bacteriophage origin of replication; arrow indicates direction of (+) strand synthesis
   7143..7247    +  promoter       AmpR promoter: bla
   7248..8108    +  CDS            AmpR: β-lactamase; bla; confers resistance to ampicillin, carbenicillin, and related antibiotics
   8279..8867    +  rep_origin     ori: high-copy-number ColE1/pMB1/pBR322/pUC origin of replication
   9050..9142    +  CDS            lacI (fragment): lac repressor; lacI; The lac repressor binds to the lac operator to inhibit transcription in E. coli. This inhibition can be relieved by adding lactose or isopropyl-β-D-thiogalactopyranoside (IPTG).
   9155..9176    +  protein_bind   CAP binding site: CAP binding activates transcription in the presence of cAMP. E. coli catabolite activator protein
   9191..9221    +  promoter       lac promoter: promoter for the E. coli lac operon
   9229..9245    +  protein_bind   lac operator: The lac repressor binds to the lac operator to inhibit transcription in E. coli. This inhibition can be relieved by adding lactose or isopropyl-β-D-thiogalactopyranoside (IPTG). lac repressor encoded by lacI
   9290..9308    +  promoter       T3 promoter: promoter for bacteriophage T3 RNA polymerase
>Addgene plasmid #143081 | TFORF0929 | addgene full sequence | sequence record 399026 | Addgene NGS Result
TTAATGTAGTCTTATGCAATACTCTTGTAGTCTTGCAACATGGTAACGATGAGTTAGCAACATGCCTTAC
AAGGAGAGAAAAAGCACCGTGCATGCCGATTGGTGGAAGTAAGGTGGTACGATCGTGCCTTATTAGGAAG
GCAACAGACGGGTCTGACATGGATTGGACGAACCACTGAATTGCCGCATTGCAGAGATATTGTATTTAAG
TGCCTAGCTCGATACATAAACGGGTCTCTCTGGTTAGACCAGATCTGAGCCTGGGAGCTCTCTGGCTAAC
TAGGGAACCCACTGCTTAAGCCTCAATAAAGCTTGCCTTGAGTGCTTCAAGTAGTGTGTGCCCGTCTGTT
GTGTGACTCTGGTAACTAGAGATCCCTCAGACCCTTTTAGTCAGTGTGGAAAATCTCTAGCAGTGGCGCC
CGAACAGGGACTTGAAAGCGAAAGGGAAACCAGAGGAGCTCTCTCGACGCAGGACTCGGCTTGCTGAAGC
GCGCACGGCAAGAGGCGAGGGGCGGCGACTGGTGAGTACGCCAAAAATTTTGACTAGCGGAGGCTAGAAG
GAGAGAGATGGGTGCGAGAGCGTCAGTATTAAGCGGGGGAGAATTAGATCGCGATGGGAAAAAATTCGGT
TAAGGCCAGGGGGAAAGAAAAAATATAAATTAAAACATATAGTATGGGCAAGCAGGGAGCTAGAACGATT
CGCAGTTAATCCTGGCCTGTTAGAAACATCAGAAGGCTGTAGACAAATACTGGGACAGCTACAACCATCC
CTTCAGACAGGATCAGAAGAACTTAGATCATTATATAATACAGTAGCAACCCTCTATTGTGTGCATCAAA
GGATAGAGATAAAAGACACCAAGGAAGCTTTAGACAAGATAGAGGAAGAGCAAAACAAAAGTAAGACCAC
CGCACAGCAAGCGGCCGCTGATCTTCAGACCTGGAGGAGGAGATATGAGGGACAATTGGAGAAGTGAATT
ATATAAATATAAAGTAGTAAAAATTGAACCATTAGGAGTAGCACCCACCAAGGCAAAGAGAAGAGTGGTG
CAGAGAGAAAAAAGAGCAGTGGGAATAGGAGCTTTGTTCCTTGGGTTCTTGGGAGCAGCAGGAAGCACTA
TGGGCGCAGCGTCAATGACGCTGACGGTACAGGCCAGACAATTATTGTCTGGTATAGTGCAGCAGCAGAA
CAATTTGCTGAGGGCTATTGAGGCGCAACAGCATCTGTTGCAACTCACAGTCTGGGGCATCAAGCAGCTC
CAGGCAAGAATCCTGGCTGTGGAAAGATACCTAAAGGATCAACAGCTCCTGGGGATTTGGGGTTGCTCTG
GAAAACTCATTTGCACCACTGCTGTGCCTTGGAATGCTAGTTGGAGTAATAAATCTCTGGAACAGATTTG
GAATCACACGACCTGGATGGAGTGGGACAGAGAAATTAACAATTACACAAGCTTAATACACTCCTTAATT
GAAGAATCGCAAAACCAGCAAGAAAAGAATGAACAAGAATTATTGGAATTAGATAAATGGGCAAGTTTGT
GGAATTGGTTTAACATAACAAATTGGCTGTGGTATATAAAATTATTCATAATGATAGTAGGAGGCTTGGT
AGGTTTAAGAATAGTTTTTGCTGTACTTTCTATAGTGAATAGAGTTAGGCAGGGATATTCACCATTATCG
TTTCAGACCCACCTCCCAACCCCGAGGGGACCCATGCATTGCATCTCAATTAGTCAGCAACCAGGTGTGG
AAAGTCCCCAGGCTCCCCAGCAGGCAGAAGTATGCAAAGCATGCGTCTCAATTAGTCAGCAACCATAGTC
CCGCCCCTAACTCCGCCCATCCCGCCCCTAACTCCGCCCAGTTCCGCCCATTCTCCGCCCCATGGCTGAC
TAATTTTTTTTATTTATGCAGAGGCCGAGGCCGCCTCGGCCTCTGAGCTATTCCAGAAGTAGTGAGGAGG
CTTTTTTGGAGGCCTAGGCTTTTGCAAAAAGCTTTCTAGAGGTACCACCGGAGCTTACCATGACCGAGTA
CAAGCCCACGGTGCGCCTCGCCACCCGCGACGACGTCCCCAGGGCCGTACGCACCCTCGCCGCCGCGTTC
GCCGACTACCCCGCCACGCGCCACACCGTCGATCCGGACCGCCACATCGAGCGGGTCACCGAGCTGCAAG
AACTCTTCCTCACGCGCGTCGGGCTCGACATCGGCAAGGTGTGGGTCGCGGACGACGGCGCCGCCGTGGC
GGTCTGGACCACGCCGGAGAGCGTCGAAGCGGGGGCGGTGTTCGCCGAGATCGGCCCGCGCATGGCCGAG
TTGAGCGGTTCCCGGCTGGCCGCGCAGCAACAGATGGAAGGCCTCCTGGCGCCGCACCGGCCCAAGGAGC
CCGCGTGGTTCCTGGCCACCGTCGGCGTCTCGCCCGACCACCAGGGCAAGGGTCTGGGCAGCGCCGTCGT
GCTCCCCGGAGTGGAGGCGGCCGAGCGCGCCGGGGTGCCCGCCTTCCTGGAGACCTCCGCGCCCCGCAAC
CTCCCCTTCTACGAGCGGCTCGGCTTCACCGTCACCGCCGACGTCGAGGTGCCCGAAGGACCGCGCACCT
GGTGCATGACCCGCAAGCCCGGTGCCAGTTAACGAATTCTAGATCTTGAGACAAATGGCAGTATTCATCC
ACAATTTTAAAAGAAAAGGGGGGATTGGGGGGTACAGTGCAGGGGAAAGAATAGTAGACATAATAGCAAC
AGACATACAAACTAAAGAATTACAAAAACAAATTACAAAAATTCAAAATTTTCGGGTTTATTACAGGGAC
AGCAGAGATCCACTTTGGCGCCGGCTCGAGGCCTGCAGGTGCAAAGATGGATAAAGTTTTAAACAGAGAG
GAATCTTTGCAGCTAATGGACCTTCTAGGTCTTGAAAGGAGTGGGAATTGGCTCCGGTGCCCGTCAGTGG
GCAGAGCGCACATCGCCCACAGTCCCCGAGAAGTTGGGGGGAGGGGTCGGCAATTGAACCGGTGCCTAGA
GAAGGTGGCGCGGGGTAAACTGGGAAAGTGATGTCGTGTACTGGCTCCGCCTTTTTCCCGAGGGTGGGGG
AGAACCGTATATAAGTGCAGTAGTCGCCGTGAACGTTCTTTTTCGCAACGGGTTTGCCGCCAGAACACAG
GTAAGTGCCGTGTGTGGTTCCCGCGGGCCTGGCCTCTTTACGGGTTATGGCCCTTGCGTGCCTTGAATTA
CTTCCACCTGGCTGCAGTACGTGATTCTTGATCCCGAGCTTCGGGTTGGAAGTGGGTGGGAGAGTTCGAG
GCCTTGCGCTTAAGGAGCCCCTTCGCCTCGTGCTTGAGTTGAGGCCTGGCCTGGGCGCTGGGGCCGCCGC
GTGCGAATCTGGTGGCACCTTCGCGCCTGTCTCGCTGCTTTCGATAAGTCTCTAGCCATTTAAAATTTTT
GATGACCTGCTGCGACGCTTTTTTTCTGGCAAGATAGTCTTGTAAATGCGGGCCAAGATCTGCACACTGG
TATTTCGGTTTTTGGGGCCGCGGGCGGCGACGGGGCCCGTGCGTCCCAGCGCACATGTTCGGCGAGGCGG
GGCCTGCGAGCGCGGCCACCGAGAATCGGACGGGGGTAGTCTCAAGCTGGCCGGCCTGCTCTGGTGCCTG
GCCTCGCGCCGCCGTGTATCGCCCCGCCCTGGGCGGCAAGGCTGGCCCGGTCGGCACCAGTTGCGTGAGC
GGAAAGATGGCCGCTTCCCGGCCCTGCTGCAGGGAGCTCAAAATGGAGGACGCGGCGCTCGGGAGAGCGG
GCGGGTGAGTCACCCACACAAAGGAAAAGGGCCTTTCCGTCCTCAGCCGTCGCTTCATGTGACTCCACGG
AGTACCGGGCGCCGTCCAGGCACCTCGATTAGTTCTCGAGCTTTTGGAGTACGTCGTCTTTAGGTTGGGG
GGAGGGGTTTTATGCGATGGAGTTTCCCCACACTGAGTGGGTGGAGACTGAAGTTAGGCCAGCTTGGCAC
TTGATGTAATTCTCCTTGGAATTTGCCCTTTTTGAGTTTGGATCTTGGTTCATTCTCAAGCCTCAGACAG
TGGTTCAAAGTTTTTTTCTTCCATTTCAGGTGTCGTGAGGCTAGCACCGCCACCATGAAGCACATCCCGG
TCCTCGAGGACGGGCCGTGGAAGACCGTGTGCGTGAAGGAGCTGAACGGCCTTAAGAAGCTCAAGCGGAA
AGGCAAGGAGCCGGCGCGGCGCGCGAACGGCTATAAAACTTTCCGACTGGACTTGGAAGCGCCCGAGCCC
CGCGCCGTAGCCACCAACGGGCTGCGGGACAGGACCCATCGGCTGCAGCCGGTCCCGGTACCGGTGCCGG
TGCCAGTCCCAGTGGCGCCGGCCGTTCCCCCAAGAGGGGGCACGGACACAGCCGGGGAGCGCGGGGGCTC
TCGGGCGCCCGAGGTCTCCGACGCGCGGAAACGCTGCTTCGCCCTAGGCGCAGTGGGGCCAGGACTCCCC
ACGCCGCCGCCGCCGCCGCCTCCTGCGCCCCAGAGCCAGGCACCTGGGGGCCCAGAGGCACAGCCTTTCC
GGGAGCCGGGTCTGCGTCCTCGCATCTTGCTGTGCGCACCGCCCGCGCGCCCCGCGCCGTCAGCACCCCC
AGCACCGCCAGCGCCCCCGGAGTCCACTGTGCGCCCTGCGCCCCCGACGCGCCCCGGGGAAAGTTCCTAC
TCGTCAATTTCACACGTAATTTACAATAACCACCAGGATTCCTCCGCGTCGCCTAGGAAACGACCGGGCG
AAGCGACTGCCGCCTCCTCCGAGATCAAAGCCCTGCAGCAGACCCGGAGGCTCCTGGCGAACGCCAGGGA
GCGGACGCGGGTGCACACCATCAGCGCAGCCTTCGAGGCGCTCAGGAAGCAGGTGCCGTGCTACTCATAT
GGGCAGAAGCTGTCCAAACTGGCCATCCTGAGGATCGCCTGTAACTACATCCTGTCCCTGGCGCGGCTGG
CTGACCTTGACTACAGTGCCGACCACAGCAACCTCAGCTTCTCCGAGTGTGTGCAGCGCTGCACCCGCAC
CCTGCAGGCCGAGGGACGTGCCAAGAAGCGCAAGGAGTAGTAATGAACTAGTCCGTAACTTGAAAGTATT
TCGATTTCTTGGCTTTATATATCTTGTGGAAAGGACGAACGAGCTCAGCGCCCTCATTTGCCACGCGTTA
AGTCGACAATCAACCTCTGGATTACAAAATTTGTGAAAGATTGACTGGTATTCTTAACTATGTTGCTCCT
TTTACGCTATGTGGATACGCTGCTTTAATGCCTTTGTATCATGCTATTGCTTCCCGTATGGCTTTCATTT
TCTCCTCCTTGTATAAATCCTGGTTGCTGTCTCTTTATGAGGAGTTGTGGCCCGTTGTCAGGCAACGTGG
CGTGGTGTGCACTGTGTTTGCTGACGCAACCCCCACTGGTTGGGGCATTGCCACCACCTGTCAGCTCCTT
TCCGGGACTTTCGCTTTCCCCCTCCCTATTGCCACGGCGGAACTCATCGCCGCCTGCCTTGCCCGCTGCT
GGACAGGGGCTCGGCTGTTGGGCACTGACAATTCCGTGGTGTTGTCGGGGAAATCATCGTCCTTTCCTTG
GCTGCTCGCCTGTGTTGCCACCTGGATTCTGCGCGGGACGTCCTTCTGCTACGTCCCTTCGGCCCTCAAT
CCAGCGGACCTTCCTTCCCGCGGCCTGCTGCCGGCTCTGCGGCCTCTTCCGCGTCTTCGCCTTCGCCCTC
AGACGAGTCGGATCTCCCTTTGGGCCGCCTCCCCGCGTCGACTTTAAGACCAATGACTTACAAGGCAGCT
GTAGATCTTAGCCACTTTTTAAAAGAAAAGGGGGGACTGGAAGGGCTAATTCACTCCCAACGAAGACAAG
ATCTGCTTTTTGCTTGTACTGGGTCTCTCTGGTTAGACCAGATCTGAGCCTGGGAGCTCTCTGGCTAACT
AGGGAACCCACTGCTTAAGCCTCAATAAAGCTTGCCTTGAGTGCTTCAAGTAGTGTGTGCCCGTCTGTTG
TGTGACTCTGGTAACTAGAGATCCCTCAGACCCTTTTAGTCAGTGTGGAAAATCTCTAGCAGTACGTATA
GTAGTTCATGTCATCTTATTATTCAGTATTTATAACTTGCAAAGAAATGAATATCAGAGAGTGAGAGGAA
CTTGTTTATTGCAGCTTATAATGGTTACAAATAAAGCAATAGCATCACAAATTTCACAAATAAAGCATTT
TTTTCACTGCATTCTAGTTGTGGTTTGTCCAAACTCATCAATGTATCTTATCATGTCTGGCTCTAGCTAT
CCCGCCCCTAACTCCGCCCATCCCGCCCCTAACTCCGCCCAGTTCCGCCCATTCTCCGCCCCATGGCTGA
CTAATTTTTTTTATTTATGCAGAGGCCGAGGCCGCCTCGGCCTCTGAGCTATTCCAGAAGTAGTGAGGAG
GCTTTTTTGGAGGCCTAGGGACGTACCCAATTCGCCCTATAGTGAGTCGTATTACGCGCGCTCACTGGCC
GTCGTTTTACAACGTCGTGACTGGGAAAACCCTGGCGTTACCCAACTTAATCGCCTTGCAGCACATCCCC
CTTTCGCCAGCTGGCGTAATAGCGAAGAGGCCCGCACCGATCGCCCTTCCCAACAGTTGCGCAGCCTGAA
TGGCGAATGGG
[124 nt withheld, positions 6662-6785]
C
[91 nt withheld, positions 6787-6877]
A
[49 nt withheld, positions 6879-6927]
CCTTTGACGTTGGAGTCCACGTTCTTT
[37 nt withheld, positions 6955-6991]
ACCCTATCTCGGTCTATTCTTTTGATTTATAAGGGATTTTGCCGATTTCGGCCTATTGGTTAAAAAATGA
GCTGATTTAACAAAAATTTAACGCGAATTTTAACAAAATATTAACGCTTACAATTTAGGTGGCACTTTTC
GGGGAAATGTGCGCGGAACCCCTATTTGTTTATTTTTCTAAATACATTCAAATATGTATCCGCTCATGAG
ACAATAACCCTGATAAATGCTTCAATAATATTGAAAAAGGAAGAGTATGAGTATTCAACATTTCCGTGTC
GCCCTTATTCCCTTTTTTGCGGCATTTTGCCTTCCTGTTTTTGCTCACCCAGAAACGCTGGTGAAAGTAA
AAGATGCTGAAGATCAGTTGGGTGCACGAGTGGGTTACATCGAACTGGATCTCAACAGCGGTAAGATCCT
TGAGAGTTTTCGCCCCGAAGAACGTTTTCCAATGATGAGCACTTTTAAAGTTCTGCTATGTGGCGCGGTA
TTATCCCGTATTGACGCCGGGCAAGAGCAACTCGGTCGCCGCATACACTATTCTCAGAATGACTTGGTTG
AGTACTCACCAGTCACAGAAAAGCATCTTACGGATGGCATGACAGTAAGAGAATTATGCAGTGCTGCCAT
AACCATGAGTGATAACACTGCGGCCAACTTACTTCTGACAACGATCGGAGGACCGAAGGAGCTAACCGCT
TTTTTGCACAACATGGGGGATCATGTAACTCGCCTTGATCGTTGGGAACCGGAGCTGAATGAAGCCATAC
CAAACGACGAGCGTGACACCACGATGCCTGTAGCAATGGCAACAACGTTGCGCAAACTATTAACTGGCGA
ACTACTTACTCTAGCTTCCCGGCAACAATTAATAGACTGGATGGAGGCGGATAAAGTTGCAGGACCACTT
CTGCGCTCGGCCCTTCCGGCTGGCTGGTTTATTGCTGATAAATCTGGAGCCGGTGAGCGTGGGTCTCGCG
GTATCATTGCAGCACTGGGGCCAGATGGTAAGCCCTCCCGTATCGTAGTTATCTACACGACGGGGAGTCA
GGCAACTATGGATGAACGAAATAGACAGATCGCTGAGATAGGTGCCTCACTGATTAAGCATTGGTAACTG
TCAGACCAAGTTTACTCATATATACTTTAGATTGATTTAAAACTTCATTTTTAATTTAAAAGGATCTAGG
TGAAGATCCTTTTTGATAATCTCATGACCAAAATCCCTTAACGTGAGTTTTCGTTCCACTGAGCGTCAGA
CCCCGTAGAAAAGATCAAAGGATCTTCTTGAGATCCTTTTTTTCTGCGCGTAATCTGCTGCTTGCAAACA
AAAAAACCACCGCTACCAGCGGTGGTTTGTTTGCCGGATCAAGAGCTACCAACTCTTTTTCCGAAGGTAA
CTGGCTTCAGCAGAGCGCAGATACCAAATACTGTTCTTCTAGTGTAGCCGTAGTTAGGCCACCACTTCAA
GAACTCTGTAGCACCGCCTACATACCTCGCTCTGCTAATCCTGTTACCAGTGGCTGCTGCCAGTGGCGAT
AAGTCGTGTCTTACCGGGTTGGACTCAAGACGATAGTTACCGGATAAGGCGCAGCGGTCGGGCTGAACGG
GGGGTTCGTGCACACAGCCCAGCTTGGAGCGAACGACCTACACCGAACTGAGATACCTACAGCGTGAGCT
ATGAGAAAGCGCCACGCTTCCCGAAGGGAGAAAGGCGGACAGGTATCCGGTAAGCGGCAGGGTCGGAACA
GGAGAGCGCACGAGGGAGCTTCCAGGGGGAAACGCCTGGTATCTTTATAGTCCTGTCGGGTTTCGCCACC
TCTGACTTGAGCGTCGATTTTTGTGATGCTCGTCAGGGGGGCGGAGCCTATGGAAAAACGCCAGCAACGC
GGCCTTTTTACGGTTCCTGGCCTTTTGCTGGCCTTTTGCTCACATGTTCTTTCCTGCGTTATCCCCTGAT
TCTGTGGATAACCGTATTACCGCCTTTGAGTGAGCTGATACCGCTCGCCGCAGCCGAACGACCGAGCGCA
GCGAGTCAGTGAGCGAGGAAGCGGAAGAGCGCCCAATACGCAAACCGCCTCTCCCCGCGCGTTGGCCGAT
TCATTAATGCAGCTGGCACGACAGGTTTCCCGACTGGAAAGCGGGCAGTGAGCGCAACGCAATTAATGTG
AGTTAGCTCACTCATTAGGCACCCCAGGCTTTACACTTTATGCTTCCGGCTCGTATGTTGTGTGGAATTG
TGAGCGGATAACAATTTCACACAGGAAACAGCTATGACCATGATTACGCCAAGCGCGCAATTAACCCTCA
CTAAAGGGAACAAAAGCTGGAGCTGCAAGC
