>Addgene plasmid #143081 | TFORF0929 | depositor partial sequence | sequence record 281381 | Insert
ACCGCCACCATGAAGCACATCCCGGTCCTCGAGGACGGGCCGTGGAAGACCGTGTGCGTGAAGGAGCTGA
ACGGCCTTAAGAAGCTCAAGCGGAAAGGCAAGGAGCCGGCGCGGCGCGCGAACGGCTATAAAACTTTCCG
ACTGGACTTGGAAGCGCCCGAGCCCCGCGCCGTAGCCACCAACGGGCTGCGGGACAGGACCCATCGGCTG
CAGCCGGTCCCGGTACCGGTGCCGGTGCCAGTCCCAGTGGCGCCGGCCGTTCCCCCAAGAGGGGGCACGG
ACACAGCCGGGGAGCGCGGGGGCTCTCGGGCGCCCGAGGTCTCCGACGCGCGGAAACGCTGCTTCGCCCT
AGGCGCAGTGGGGCCAGGACTCCCCACGCCGCCGCCGCCGCCGCCTCCTGCGCCCCAGAGCCAGGCACCT
GGGGGCCCAGAGGCACAGCCTTTCCGGGAGCCGGGTCTGCGTCCTCGCATCTTGCTGTGCGCACCGCCCG
CGCGCCCCGCGCCGTCAGCACCCCCAGCACCGCCAGCGCCCCCGGAGTCCACTGTGCGCCCTGCGCCCCC
GACGCGCCCCGGGGAAAGTTCCTACTCGTCAATTTCACACGTAATTTACAATAACCACCAGGATTCCTCC
GCGTCGCCTAGGAAACGACCGGGCGAAGCGACTGCCGCCTCCTCCGAGATCAAAGCCCTGCAGCAGACCC
GGAGGCTCCTGGCGAACGCCAGGGAGCGGACGCGGGTGCACACCATCAGCGCAGCCTTCGAGGCGCTCAG
GAAGCAGGTGCCGTGCTACTCATATGGGCAGAAGCTGTCCAAACTGGCCATCCTGAGGATCGCCTGTAAC
TACATCCTGTCCCTGGCGCGGCTGGCTGACCTTGACTACAGTGCCGACCACAGCAACCTCAGCTTCTCCG
AGTGTGTGCAGCGCTGCACCCGCACCCTGCAGGCCGAGGGACGTGCCAAGAAGCGCAAGGAGTAGTAATG
AACTAGTCCGTAACTTGAAAGTATTTCGATTTCTTGGCTTTATATATCTTGTGGAAAGGACGAACGAGCT
CAGCGCCCTCATTTGCC
