>Addgene plasmid #143081 | TFORF0929 | depositor partial sequence | sequence record 281382 | Barcode
ACGAGCTCAGCGCCCTCATTTGCC
